>Addgene plasmid #237844 | PEX11A-P2 | addgene full sequence | sequence record 471690 | Addgene NGS Result
TTGAAATCCTTTTTTTCTGCGCGTAATCTGCTGCTTGCAAACAAAAAAACCACCGCTACCAGCGGTGGTT
TGTTTGCCGGATCAAGAGCTACCAACTCTTTTTCCGAAGGTAACTGGCTTCAGCAGAGCGCAGATACCAA
ATACTGTCCTTCTAGTGTAGCCGTAGTTAGGCCACCACTTCAAGAACTCTGTAGCACCGCCTACATACCT
CGCTCTGCTAATCCTGTTACCAGTGGCTGCTGCCAGTGGCGATAAGTCGTGTCTTACCGGGTTGGACTCA
AGACGATAGTTACCGGATAAGGCGCAGCGGTCGGGCTGAACGGGGGGTTCGTGCACACAGCCCAGCTTGG
AGCGAACGACCTACACCGAACTGAGATACCTACAGCGTGAGCTATGAGAAAGCGCCACGCTTCCCGAAGG
GAGAAAGGCGGACAGGTATCCGGTAAGCGGCAGGGTCGGAACAGGAGAGCGCACGAGGGAGCTTCCAGGG
GGAAACGCCTGGTATCTTTATAGTCCTGTCGGGTTTCGCCACCTCTGACTTGAGCGTCGATTTTTGTGAT
GCTCGTCAGGGGGGCGGAGCCTATGGAAAAACGCCAGCAACGCGGCCTTTTTACGGTTCCTGGCCTTTTG
CTGGCCTTTTGCTCACATGTTCTTTCCTGCGTTATCCCCTGATTCTGTGGATAACCGTATTACCGCCTTT
GAGTGAGCTGATACCGGTTGGGCGTCGCTTGGTCGGTCATTTCGAATTACCAATGCTTAATCAGTGAGGC
ACCTATCTCAGCGATCTGTCTATTTCGTTCATCCATAGTTGCCTGACTCCCCGTCGTGTAGATAACTACG
ATACGGGAGGGCTTACCATCTGGCCCCAGTGCTGCAATGATACCGCGAGACCCACGCTCACCGGCTCCAG
ATTTATCAGCAATAAACCAGCCAGCCGGAAGGGCCGAGCGCAGAAGTGGTCCTGCAACTTTATCCGCCTC
CATCCAGTCTATTAATTGTTGCCGGGAAGCTAGAGTAAGTAGTTCGCCAGTTAATAGTTTGCGCAACGTT
GTTGCCATTGCTACAGGCATCGTGGTGTCACGCTCGTCGTTTGGTATGGCTTCATTCAGCTCCGGTTCCC
AACGATCAAGGCGAGTTACATGATCCCCCATGTTGTGCAAAAAAGCGGTTAGCTCCTTCGGTCCTCCGAT
AGTTGTCAGAAGTAAGTTGGCCGCAGTGTTATCACTCATGGTTATGGCAGCACTGCATAATTCTCTTACT
GTCATGCCATCCGTAAGATGCTTTTCTGTGACTGGTGAGTACTCAACCAAGTCATTCTGAGAATAGTGTA
TGCGGCGACCGAGTTGCTCTTGCCCGGCGTCAATACGGGATAATACCGCGCCACATAGCAGAACTTTGAA
AGTGCTCATCATTGGAAAACGTTCTTCGGGGCGAAAACTCTCAAGGATCTTACCGCTGTTGAGATCCAGT
TCGATGTAACCCACTCGTGCACCCAACTGATCTTCAGCATCTTTTACTTTCACCAGCGTTTCTGGGTGAG
CAAAAACAGGAAGGCAAAATGCCGCAAAAAAGGGAATAAGGGCGACACGGAAATGTTGAATACTCATACT
CTTCCTTTTTCAATATTATTGAAGCATTTATCAGGGTTATTGTCTCATGAGCGGATACATATTTGAATGT
ATTTAGAAAAATAAACAAATAGGGGTTCCGCGCACATTTCCCCGAAAAGTGCCACCTGACGTCTAAGAAA
CCATTACGTAGAAAGCCAGTCCGCAGAAACGGTGCTGACCCCGGATGAATGTCAGCTACTGGGCTATCTG
GACAAGGGAAAACGCAAGCGCAAAGAGGATCCTTATCGCTATCGATTCACACAAAAAACCAACACACAGA
TGTAATGAAAATAAAGATATTTTATTGCGGCCATCGTGATGGCAGGTTGGGCGTCGCTTGGTCGGTCATT
TCGAACCCCAGAGTCCCGCTCAGAAGAACTCGTCAAGAAGGCGATAGAAGGCGATGCGCTGCGAATCGGG
AGCGGCGATACCGTAAAGCACGAGGAAGCGGTCAGCCCATTCGCCGCCAAGCTCTTCAGCAATATCACGG
GTAGCCAACGCTATGTCCTGATAGCGGTCCGCCACACCCAGCCGGCCACAGTCGATGAATCCAGAAAAGC
GGCCATTTTCCACCATGATATTCGGCAAGCAGGCATCGCCATGGGTCACGACGAGATCCTCGCCGTCGGG
CATGCGCGCCTTGAGCCTGGCGAACAGTTCGGCTGGCGCGAGCCCCTGATGCTCTTCGTCCAGATCATCC
TGATCGACAAGACCGGCTTCCATCCGAGTACGTGCTCGCTCGATGCGATGTTTCGCTTGGTGGTCGAATG
GGCAGGTAGCCGGATCAAGCGTATGCAGCCGCCGCATTGCATCAGCCATGATGGATACTTTCTCGGCAGG
AGCAAGGTGAGATGACAGGAGATCCTGCCCCGGCACTTCGCCCAATAGCAGCCAGTCCCTTCCCGCTTCA
GTGACAACGTCGAGCACAGCTGCGCAAGGAACGCCCGTCGTGGCCAGCCACGATAGCCGCGCTGCCTCGT
CCTGCAGTTCATTCAGGGCACCGGACAGGTCGGTCTTGACAAAAAGAACCGGGCGCCCCTGCGCTGACAG
CCGGAACACGGCGGCATCAGAGCAGCCGATTGTCTGTTGTGCCCAGTCATAGCCGAATAGCCTCTCCACC
CAAGCGGCCGGAGAACCTGCGTGCAATCCATCTTGTTCAATCCCTCCGGAGCCTCCGCCACCTGATCCGC
CACCTCCGCTCCCACCACCGGTCTGCTCGTTCTTCAGCACGCGCTCCACGAAGCTCTTGATGTACTTACC
CATTTCATCTGGAGCGTCCTCCTGGCTGAAGTGGAGGCCCTTCACCTTCACGAACTCGGTGTTAGGGAAC
TTCTTAGCTCCCTCGACAATAGCGTTGGAAAAGAACCCAGGGTCGGACTCGATGAACATCTTAGGCAGAT
CGTCGCTGGCCCGAAGGTAGGCGTTGTAGTTGCGGACAATCTGGACGACGTCGGGCTTGCCTCCCTTAAC
GAGAGGGATCTCGCGAGGCCAGGAGAGGGTAGGCCGTCTAACCTCGCCCTTCTCCTTGAATGGCTCCAGG
TAGGCAGCGAACTCCTCAGGCTCCAGTTTCCGCATGATCTTGCTTGGGAGCATGGTCTCGACGAAGAAGT
TATTCTCAAGCACCATTTTCTCGCCCTCTTCGCTCTTGATCAGGGCGATATCCTCCTCGATGTCAGGCCA
CTCGTCCCAGGACTCGATCACGTCCACGACACTCTCAGCATGGACGATGGCCTTGATCTTGTCTTGGTGC
TCGTAGGAGTAGTGAAAGGCCAGACAAGCCCCCCAGTCGTGGCCCACAAAGATGATTTTCTTTGGAAGGT
TCAGCAGCTCGAACCAAGCGGTGAGGTACTTGTAGTGATCCAGGAGGCGATATGAGCCATTCCCGCTCTT
GCCGGACTTACCCATTCCGATCAGATCAGGGATGATGCATCTAGCCACGGGCTCGATGTGAGGCACGACG
TGCCTCCACAGGTAGCTGGAGGCAGCGTTACCATGCAGAAAAATCACGGCGTTCTCGGCGTGCTTCTCGG
AATCATAGTAGTTGATGAAGGAGTCCAGCACGTTCATTTGCTTGCAGCGAGCCCACCACTGAGGCCCAGT
GATCATGCGTTTGCGTTGCTCGGGGTCGTACACCTTGGAAGCCATGGTGGCTCCAGCCTTTGGTTCGAGA
CTGTTGTGTCAGAAGAATCAAGCTTTTTGCAAAAGCCTAGGCCTCCAAAAAAGCCTCCTCACTACTTCTG
GAATAGCTCAGAGGCCGAGGCGGCCTCGGCCTCTGCATAAATAAAAAAAATTAGTCAGCCATGGGGCGGA
GAATGGGCGGAACTGGGCGGAGTTAGGGGCGGGATGGGCGGAGTTAGGGGCGGGACTATGGTTGCTGACT
AATTGAGATGCATGCTTTGCATACTTCTGCCTGCTGGGGAGCCTGGGGACTTTCCACACCTGGTTGCTGA
CTAATTGAGATGCATGCTTTGCATACTTCTGCCTGCTGGGGAGCCTGGGGACTTTCCACACCCTAACTGA
CACACATTCCACAGCTGGTTCTTTCCGCCTCAGAAGGTACCTAACCAAGTTCCTCTTTCAGAGGTTATTT
CAGGCCATGGTGCTGCGCAGATCCGCGTATGCGGTGTGAAATACCGCACAGATGCGTAAGGAGAAAATAC
CGCATCAGGAAATTGTAAGCGTTAATATTTTGTTAAAATTCGATTTTACCACATTTGTAGAGGTTTTACT
TGCTTAAAAAAACCTCCCACATCTCCCCCTGAACCTGAAACATAAAATGAATGCAATTGTTGTTGTTAAC
TTGTTTATTGCAGCTTATAATGGTTACAAATAAAGCAATAGCATCACAAATTTCACAAATAAAGCATTTT
TTTCACTGCATTCTAGTTGTGGTTTGTCCAAACTCATCAATGTATCTTATCATGTCTGCTCGAAGCGGCC
GCCCCAAGGGGTTATGCTAGTTATTGCTCAGCGGTGGCAGCAGCCAACTCAGCTTCCTTTCGGGCTTTGT
TAGCAGCCGGATCAGCTTGCATGCCTGCAGGTCGACTGGTGTTTTTAGGCTTGGAACTAGTACCTACTTT
AAAAGATGGCCTCTTGGTGGGACAGACATTTGTATAAGTCACAGGCCATGTCATACTGTGCTTAAGTTCT
TGTTCATGTGAGCATTTAACAACCTGTGATGTGGGCAGAGATGAGGCCAAGAACGGAGAAGGGAGGAGCA
TGAAGAGTTGTATGTTTTTGGAGTGCTGGAGTGACTTGTGAATTTCTGAATATTTTCCCTTCATCTAACA
TTGATTGAACATCTCTTATGTGCATAGTGGGAGCTTAGTATTTGCTGAATGAATAAAAATTGAAAGGAAA
AAATTTAAAAAGACCCAATCGCACTGATCATTGAACACCAGTATACAATAACTTTAGGGTCATATGGATC
ATTGGTTTCACGATTACAGTAGGTCTGGTGCATGGCACTCTCAGATCTAGTAGAGGCTCTGATGTCAGTA
GCAGGATGGAGGAGAGCTGGGCTTACAGCCTCTCAACTTGTTGGCCCTTATACCATCACTGCACTCATGT
CCTTGCTCTGTGCAGAAGTAGAATCAGAAAAGCATCAGGCACCTTCATGGTATAAATTGTGTCTATGGGT
GCAGTGAATAAGCAAAAATCAGAAGCAGACCGGAGGGACTTATAAAAATAGGTACAGGGTCACAATGGGT
GCCTATATGTAGCCTGTGACAGATAAGAAGCTGACAGTGAGACAAACAAAAAACTGAGGCTAGAGCCTCA
TTCCTCTGACTCCTAATCCAGTGTTCTCTCCATGCTCTCCCACTGTCTTCAGAATTGAGTAGAAATGTGA
TCCCCTCCTGAATCCTGTTTTTTGCCTCTTACTCTCCCATAATTTGGAAATTTCCTTGTCCAGTGGTTTA
TATTCTTTTCTAGAAAAACTAAAACTGGGTGGAGTGTGGTGGCTCACACCTATAATCCCAGCACTTTGGG
AGGCTGAAGCGGAAGGATTGCTTGAGGCCAGGAGTTCAAGACCAGCCTGGGCAATGTAGTGAGACTCCTT
CTCTACAACAAAGTGTTAAAAAATTAGCCAGGCATGGTGGAGTATGCCTGTAGTCCCAGATACTCTGGAG
GCTGAAGCAGGAGGATCACTTGAGCCCAGGAGTTCAAGGCTGCAGTGAGCTTCCACCGCACTCCAGCCCG
GGTGATAGAGCAAGACCCTGTGTCTTAAAAAAAAATTAAGACAGTATTTAGACTTATCAGTTAGATTGTT
TTATTTAAATCCTTCTAACAATTTAGGCAATTCTACATTAATTTTCATCAAAATTTATCCAGTCAAAAAA
ATTTCATGAATACTCCAGATGTAAGAGAGTCACAATTTTCTACGATAAATCAGACATCTTATTTCTAGGG
TGATTGAGGGAGGTGGAAAGCGCAGGAGGAAGCCAGTGAAGAGGACAATGGAATGCTGAGTCAATGACAT
TGACTTGTGTTCCTATCTGCCATCTTGGGTGTGGGTCTTTATATGTGGTTACAGATCCTTTAGTTTGAGG
GAGGTGAGGTAGAGAAATAGGATGCCAGCAGGTAGGAGGCCGATGTCAGTCCTCCCAGCAAAGCTGTGTC
ATTTATCTGAATGGAAATGAGAAAATAAATATGTACTCAATAAGTCACATTTCCCAGAAATGTGATTGAG
ATTCTCAAAAAATAGACTCAGATTCTTGGCTGTCTGTTTAACCAATCACGATATGGGATTTGAGAAATAA
AATTTAGGGAATTTTAAGAGACATGAAAGCTACTAGGTCAGGGAAAATAAAAAGCTTAAATAACTATTTT
TATTGTCCAGATCCTCTACTGTAATAGATTAACTATGTTCAATAAATTTCTAGACAAAAACTCGAGGCTA
GCGAGCTCGTTTAAACAACTAGAATTACACGGCGATCTTGCCGCCCTTCTTGGCCTTAATGAGAATCTCG
CGGATCTTGCGGGCGTCCAACTTGCCGGTCAGTCCTTTAGGCACCTCGTCCACGAACACAACACCACCGC
GCAGCTTCTTGGCGGTTGTAACCTGGCTGGCCACATAGTCCACGATCTCCTTCTCGGTCATGGTTTTACC
GTGTTCCAGCACGACGACTGCGGCGGGCAGCTCGCCGGCATCGTCGTCGGGCAGGCCGGCGACCCCGGCG
TCGAAGATGTTGGGGTGTTGCAGCAGGATGCTCTCCAGTTCGGCTGGGGCTACCTGGTAGCCCTTGTATT
TGATCAGGCTCTTCAGCCGGTCCACGATGAAGAAGTGCTCGTCCTCGTCCCAGTAGGCGATGTCGCCGCT
GTGCAGCCAGCCGTCCTTGTCGATGAGAGCGTTTGTAGCCTCGGGGTTGTTAACGTAGCCGCTCATGATC
ATGGGGCCACGGACGCACAGCTCGCCGCGCTGGTTCACACCCAGTGTCTTACCGGTGTCCAAGTCCACCA
CCTTAGCCTCGAAGAAGGGCACCACCTTGCCTACTGCGCCAGGCTTGTCGTCCCCTTCGGGGGTGATCAG
AATGGCGCTGGTTGTTTCTGTCAGGCCGTAGCCCTGGCGGATGCCTGGTAGGTGGAAGCGTTTGGCCACG
GCCTCACCTACCTCCTTGCTGAGCGGCGCCCCGCCGCTGGCGATCTCGTGCAAGTTGCTTAGGTCGTACT
TGTCGATGAGAGTGCTCTTAGCGAAGAAGCTAAATAGTGTGGGCACCAGCAGGGCAGATTGAATCTTATA
GTCTTGCAAGCTGCGCAAGAATAGCTCCTCCTCGAAGCGGTACATGAGCACGACCCGAAAGCCGCAGATC
AAGTAGCCCAGCGTGGTGAACATGCCGAAGCCGTGGTGAAATGGCACCACGCTGAGGATAGCGGTGTCGG
GGATGATCTGGTTGCCGAAGATGGGGTCGCGGGCATGACTGAATCGGACACAAGCGGTGCGGTGCGGTAG
GGCTACGCCCTTGGGCAATCCGGTACTGCCACTACTGTTCATGATCAGGGCGATGGTTTTGTCCCGGTCG
AAGCTCTCGGGCACGAAGTCGTACTCGTTGAAGCCGGGTGGCAAATGGGAAGTCACGAAGGTGTACATGC
TTTGGAAGCCCTGGTAGTCGGTCTTGCTATCCATGATGATGATCTTTTGTATGATCGGTAGCTTCTTTTG
CACGTTGAGGATCTTTTGCAGCCCTTTCTTGCTCACGAATACGACGGTGGGCTGGCTGATGCCCATGCTG
TTCAGCAGCTCGCGCTCGTTGTAGATGTCGTTAGCTGGGGCCACAGCCACACCGATGAACAGGGCACCCA
ACACGGGCATGAAGAACTGCAAGCTATTCTCGCTGCACACCACGATCCGATGGTTTGTATTCAGCCCATA
GCGCTTCATAGCTTCTGCCAGCCGAACGCTCATCTCGAAGTACTCGGCGTAGGTAATGTCCACCTCGATA
TGTGCGTCGGTAAAGGCGATGGTGCCGGGCACCAGGGCGTAGCGCTTCATGGCTTTGTGCAGCTGCTCGC
CGGCGGTCCCGTCTTCGAGTGGGTAGAATGGCGCTGGGCCCTTCTTAATGTTTTTGGCATCTTCCATGGT
GGCTTTACCAACAGTACCGGATTGCCAAGCTTGGGCTGCAGGTCGAAAGGCCCGGAGATGAGGAAGAGGA
GAACAGCGCGGCAGACGTGCGCTTTTGAAGCGTGCAGAATGCCGGGCCTCCGGAGGACCTTCGGGCGCCC
GCCCCGCCCCTGAGCCCGCCCCTGAGCCCGCCCCCGGACCCACCCCTTCCCAGCCTCTGAGCCCAGAAAG
CGAAGGAGCAAAGCTGCTATTGGCCGCTGCCCCAAAGGCCTACCCGCTTCCATTGCTCAGCGGTGCTGTC
CATCTGCACGAGACTAGTGAGACGTGCTACTTCCATTTGTCACGTCCTGCACGACGCGAGCTGCGGGGCG
GGGGGGAACTTCCTGACTAGGGGAGGAGTAGAAGGTGGCGCGAAGGGGCCACCAAAGAACGGAGCCGGTT
GGCGCCTACCGGTGGATGTGGAATGTGTGCGAGGCCAGAGGCCACTTGTGTAGCGCCAAGTGCCCAGCGG
GGCTGCTAAAGCGCATGCTCCAGACTGCCTTGGGAAAAGCGCCTCCCCTACCCGGTAGATCTCGATCCTC
TACGCCGGACGCATCGTGGCCGGAGTACTGCGGTTTATCTCGATGGCTACGAGGGCAGACAGTAAGTGGA
TTTACCATAATCCCTTAATTGTACGCACCGCTAAAACGCGTTCAGCGCGATCACGGCAGCAGACAGGTAA
AAATGGCAACAAACCACCCGAAAAACTGCCGCAATCGCGCCTGATAAATTTTAACCGTATGAATACCTAT
GCAACCAGAGGGTACAGGCCACATTACCCCCACTTAATCCACTGAAGCTGCCATTTTTCATGGTTTCACC
ATCCCAGCGAAGGGCCATCCAGCGTGCGTTCCTGTATTTCCGGACTATAAAAGGATCTAGGTGAAGATCC
TTTTTGATAATCTCATGACCAAAATCCCTTAACGTGAGTTTTCGTTCCACTGAGCGTCAGACCCCGTAGA
AAAGATCAAAGGATCTTC
Features (pLannotate 1.2.2; 21 found; start..end, strand, type, name):
      1..589     +  rep_origin     ori: high-copy-number ColE1/pMB1/pBR322/pUC origin of replication
    747..1607    -  CDS            AmpR: β-lactamase; bla; confers resistance to ampicillin, carbenicillin, and related antibiotics
   1608..1712    -  promoter       AmpR promoter: bla
   1755..1847    +  CDS            tnpA (fragment): TN5P_ECOLX - Also known as tnp. Experimental evidence at protein level: Swiss-Prot protein existence level 1. Mediates transposition of transposon Tn5 by a 'cut and paste' mechanism. First, the monomeric transposase binds the 19 bp inverted DNA repeats flanking the transposon. Then, dimerization of the DNA- bound transposase creates a synaptic DNA complex. After nicking of the first DNA strand, excision of the transposon proceeds through a series of intermediates. The transposase then mediates the insertion of the transposon at a new site by strand transfer. The activity of the wild- type tran
   1868..1916    -  polyA_signal   poly(A) signal: synthetic polyadenylation signal
   1980..2772    -  CDS            NeoR/KanR (fragment): aminoglycoside phosphotransferase from Tn5; aph(3')-II (or nptII); confers resistance to neomycin, kanamycin, and G418 (Geneticin®)
   2823..3755    -  CDS            hRluc: Renilla luciferase human codon-optimized
   3806..4163    -  promoter       SV40 promoter: SV40 enhancer and early promoter
   4228..4279    +  misc_feature   bom (fragment): basis of mobility region from pBR322
   4280..4312    -  rep_origin     M13 ori (fragment): M13 bacteriophage origin of replication; arrow indicates direction of (+) strand synthesis
   4317..4385    +  CDS            large T antigen (fragment): large T antigen from SV40 (simian virus 40)
   4408..4529    +  polyA_signal   SV40 poly(A) signal: SV40 polyadenylation signal
   4551..4570    -  terminator     T7 terminator (fragment): transcription terminator for bacteriophage T7 RNA polymerase
   4578..4627    -  CDS            SET1 (fragment): solubility-enhancement tag derived from T7 phage gene 10B
   4634..4657    -  misc_feature   MCS (fragment): pUC18/19 multiple cloning site
   5570..5650    +  CDS            C8orf17 (fragment): MOST1_HUMAN - Experimental evidence at protein level: Swiss-Prot protein existence level 1. May be involved in cell survival, proliferation and progression of cancer cells. From Homo sapiens (Human).
   5641..5790    -  CDS            C9orf85 (fragment): CI085_HUMAN - Experimental evidence at protein level: Swiss-Prot protein existence level 1. From Homo sapiens (Human).
   5908..5925    +  promoter       dU6-3 promoter (fragment): RNA polymerase III promoter for Drosophila U6-3 snRNA (Port et al., 2014)
   6535..8187    -  CDS            luciferase: firefly luciferase synthetic luc2 version of the luciferase gene
   8234..8733    -  promoter       PGK promoter: mouse phosphoglycerate kinase 1 promoter
   8790..9073    -  misc_feature   cer region: ColE1-derived recombination site that helps to maintain plasmids as monomers
