[The description below was written by a language model from this plasmid's Addgene catalogue record and pLannotate feature annotations shown in this document.]
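Description:
PEX11A-P2 is a mammalian dual-luciferase reporter plasmid built on the pmirGLO Dual-Luciferase miRNA Target Expression Vector, carrying a 3' UTR isoform of human PEX11A inserted by Gibson assembly. It is propagated in E. coli as a high-copy plasmid through a ColE1/pUC-type origin and selected with ampicillin via the β-lactamase gene and its native promoter. A ColE1-derived cer site, which helps keep plasmids monomeric, is also annotated.

The primary reporter is the synthetic firefly luciferase luc2 driven by the mouse PGK promoter. Between the end of the luc2 coding sequence and the remnant of the multiple cloning site and SV40 late poly(A) signal lies a stretch of roughly 1.9 kb that the automated annotation does not identify as a standard part. This position is consistent with the PEX11A-P2 3' UTR insert, and the short hits there to human proteins and a Drosophila U6 promoter are most likely spurious matches within human UTR sequence. Placed here, the UTR becomes part of the firefly luciferase transcript, so any effect it has on mRNA stability or translation is read out as a change in firefly signal. A second cassette uses the SV40 enhancer/early promoter to express humanized Renilla luciferase followed by a neomycin/G418 resistance sequence and a synthetic poly(A) signal, providing an internal normalization control and a potential mammalian selection marker.

The stated purpose is to study how the PEX11A-P2 3' UTR regulates gene function, in work on alternative polyadenylation in human urothelial differentiation. The record does not define the "P2" designation or the exact boundaries of the insert.
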