Addgene plasmid #237844: PEX11A-P2
Purpose: Study the role and mechanism of the PEX11A-P2 3' UTR in regulation gene function.
Depositing lab: Angela Ting. Publication: Differentiation in the human urothelia is defined by distinct alternative polyadenylation. Le NB, Sona S, Santo B, Zhang Y, Ou R, Schweickart RA, Kochat V, Padron WI, Rai K, Lee SH, Yi JM, Wessely O, Lee BH, Ting AH. Cell Rep. 2026 Jan 13;45(1):116839. doi: 10.1016/j.celrep.2025.116839. PubMed 41533515.
Backbone
  Vector backbone: pmirGLO Dual-Luciferase miRNA Target Expression Vector
  Vector type: Mammalian Expression
Growth in bacteria
  Bacterial resistance: Ampicillin, 100 μg/mL
  Growth temperature: 37°C
  Growth strain: DH5alpha
  Copy number: High Copy
Gene/Insert
  Gene/Insert name: PEX11A-P2 3'UTR
  Species: H. sapiens (human)
  Entrez Gene: PEX11A (a.k.a. MGC119947, MGC138534, PEX11-ALPHA)
  Cloning method: Gibson Cloning
Terms and licenses: Academic/Nonprofit Terms; Industry Terms: Not Available to Industry
How to cite: PEX11A-P2 was a gift from Angela Ting (Addgene plasmid # 237844 ; http://n2t.net/addgene:237844 ; RRID:Addgene_237844)
